Addgene plasmid #196101: Lenti HBG site 1-ABE8e
Purpose: Expresses Lenti HBG site 1-ABE8e
Depositing lab: Xiahui Zhang. Depositing organization: Suzhou Institute of Systems Medicine. Publication: Improving adenine and dual base editors through introduction of TadA-8e and Rad51DBD. Xue N, Liu X, Zhang D, Wu Y, Zhong Y, Wang J, Fan W, Jiang H, Zhu B, Ge X, Gonzalez RVL, Chen L, Zhang S, She P, Zhong Z, Sun J, Chen X, Wang L, Gu Z, Zhu P, Liu M, Li D, Zhong TP, Zhang X. Nat Commun. 2023 Mar 3;14(1):1224. doi: 10.1038/s41467-023-36887-1. PubMed 36869044.
Backbone
  Vector backbone: Adapted from lentiCRISPRv2
  Vector type: Mammalian Expression, Lentiviral, CRISPR
Growth in bacteria
  Bacterial resistance: Ampicillin, 100 μg/mL
  Growth temperature: 37°C
  Growth strain: NEB Stable
  Copy number: High Copy
Gene/Insert
  Gene/Insert name: Lenti HBG site 1-ABE8e
  Species: Synthetic
  Cloning method: Gibson Cloning
  Sequencing primers: 5′ ctgcagacaaatggcagta; 3′ TTAAGAATACCAGTCAATCTTTC
Terms and licenses: Academic/Nonprofit Terms; Industry Terms: Not Available to Industry
How to cite: Lenti HBG site 1-ABE8e was a gift from Xiahui Zhang (Addgene plasmid # 196101 ; http://n2t.net/addgene:196101 ; RRID:Addgene_196101)
