[The description below was written by a language model from this plasmid's Addgene catalogue record and pLannotate feature annotations shown in this document.]
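Description:
Lenti HBG site 1-ABE8e is a third-generation-style, self-inactivating HIV-1 lentiviral transfer plasmid adapted from lentiCRISPRv2, designed to deliver an adenine base editor together with a guide RNA into mammalian cells. It is propagated in E. coli through a high-copy ColE1/pUC origin with ampicillin selection. The backbone also carries an f1 origin and an SV40/EM7-driven bleomycin/Zeocin resistance cassette that lies outside the packaged region. A CMV enhancer/promoter fused to a truncated 5' LTR drives production of the viral genomic RNA. That RNA contains the Ψ packaging signal, RRE and cPPT/CTS, and it ends in a ΔU3 3' LTR followed by a bGH polyadenylation signal.

Between the LTRs, a human U6 promoter sits upstream of an S. pyogenes gRNA scaffold. The short gap between them is consistent with a cloned spacer, presumably directed at the "HBG site 1" target named in the title, although the record does not annotate the spacer or define the site. An EF-1α core promoter then drives a reading frame made up of an E. coli TadA-derived deaminase domain (TadA-8e, going by the construct name and associated publication), a Cas9 whose N-terminal portion is annotated with the D10A mutation, and a nucleoplasmin NLS. EGFP follows shortly downstream, but the linking element between it and the editor is not annotated. A separate mouse PGK promoter expresses puromycin N-acetyltransferase for selecting transduced cells, and a WPRE enhances transcript expression. The stated purpose is only expression of the construct itself. The design suits stable or trackable A•T-to-G•C base editing at the targeted locus in transduced cells.
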