Features (pLannotate 1.2.2; 38 found; start..end, strand, type, name):
    217..397     +  LTR            5' LTR (truncated): truncated 5' long terminal repeat (LTR) from HIV-1
    444..569     +  misc_feature   HIV-1 Ψ: packaging signal of human immunodeficiency virus type 1
    553..916     +  CDS            HIV-1 gag (fragment): gag protein from human immunodeficiency virus 1; gag
   1062..1295    +  misc_feature   RRE: The Rev response element (RRE) of HIV-1 allows for Rev-dependent mRNA export from the nucleus to the cytoplasm.
   1672..1772    +  CDS            Rev (fragment): human immunodeficiency virus 1 (HIV-1) Rev protein; rev; enhances nuclear export of unspliced and incompletely spliced viral mRNAs
   1822..1939    +  misc_feature   cPPT/CTS: central polypurine tract and central termination sequence of HIV-1
   1984..2224    +  promoter       U6 promoter: RNA polymerase III promoter for human U6 snRNA
   2253..2328    +  misc_RNA       gRNA scaffold: guide RNA scaffold for the Streptococcus pyogenes CRISPR/Cas9 system
   2353..2371    +  CDS            small t antigen (fragment): SV40 (simian virus 40) small t antigen
   2397..2608    +  promoter       EF-1α core promoter: core promoter for human elongation factor EF-1α
   2695..3186    +  CDS            tadA: TADA_ECOLI - Also known as yfhC. Experimental evidence at protein level: Swiss-Prot protein existence level 1. Catalyzes the deamination of adenosine to inosine at the wobble position 34 of tRNA(Arg2). Essential for cell viability. From Escherichia coli (strain K12).
   3289..4890    +  CDS            dCas9(N): N-terminal portion of catalytically inactive Streptococcus pyogenes dCas9 carrying the D10A mutation (Zetsche et al., 2015)
   4891..7389    +  CDS            Cas9(C): C-terminal portion of Streptococcus pyogenes Cas9 (Zetsche et al., 2015)
   7390..7437    +  CDS            nucleoplasmin NLS: bipartite nuclear localization signal from nucleoplasmin
   7516..8232    +  CDS            EGFP: EGFP is a basic (constitutively fluorescent) green fluorescent protein published in 1996, derived from Aequorea victoria. It is reported to be a rapidly-maturing weak dimer with moderate acid sensitivity.
   8268..8767    +  promoter       PGK promoter: mouse phosphoglycerate kinase 1 promoter
   8780..9379    +  CDS            PuroR (fragment): puromycin N-acetyltransferase; pac from Streptomyces; confers resistance to puromycin
   9395..9983    +  misc_feature   WPRE: woodchuck hepatitis virus posttranscriptional regulatory element
  10034..10053   +  misc_feature   cPPT/CTS (fragment): central polypurine tract and central termination sequence of HIV-1
  10055..10288   +  LTR            3' LTR (ΔU3): self-inactivating 3' long terminal repeat (LTR) from HIV-1
  10320..10544   +  polyA_signal   bGH poly(A) signal: bovine growth hormone polyadenylation signal
  10548..10569   +  promoter       SV40 promoter (fragment): SV40 enhancer and early promoter
  10590..11018   +  rep_origin     f1 ori (sequence partly withheld): f1 bacteriophage origin of replication; arrow indicates direction of (+) strand synthesis
  11032..11361   +  promoter       SV40 promoter: SV40 enhancer and early promoter
  11409..11456   +  promoter       EM7 promoter: synthetic bacterial promoter&nbsp
  11475..11849   +  CDS            BleoR: antibiotic-binding protein; Sh ble from Streptoalloteichus hindustanus; confers resistance to bleomycin, phleomycin, and Zeocin™
  11859..11984   +  CDS            ble (fragment): BLE_KLEPN - Experimental evidence at protein level: Swiss-Prot protein existence level 1. Binding protein with a strong affinity to the bleomycin family of antibiotics. Binds to CL990; an antimitotic-antibiotic compound. From Klebsiella pneumoniae.
  11979..12100   +  polyA_signal   SV40 poly(A) signal: SV40 polyadenylation signal
  12171..12193   -  protein_bind   lac operator (fragment): The lac repressor binds to the lac operator to inhibit transcription in E. coli. This inhibition can be relieved by adding lactose or isopropyl-β-D-thiogalactopyranoside (IPTG). lac repressor encoded by lacI
  12197..12227   -  promoter       lac promoter: promoter for the E. coli lac operon
  12242..12263   -  protein_bind   CAP binding site: CAP binding activates transcription in the presence of cAMP. E. coli catabolite activator protein
  12276..12368   -  CDS            lacI (fragment): lac repressor; lacI; The lac repressor binds to the lac operator to inhibit transcription in E. coli. This inhibition can be relieved by adding lactose or isopropyl-β-D-thiogalactopyranoside (IPTG).
  12551..13139   -  rep_origin     ori: high-copy-number ColE1/pMB1/pBR322/pUC origin of replication
  13310..14170   -  CDS            AmpR: β-lactamase; bla; confers resistance to ampicillin, carbenicillin, and related antibiotics
  14171..14275   -  promoter       AmpR promoter: bla
  14334..14386   -  misc_feature   bom (fragment): basis of mobility region from pBR322
  14541..14920   +  enhancer       CMV enhancer: human cytomegalovirus immediate early enhancer
  14921..199     +  promoter       CMV promoter (across the origin): human cytomegalovirus (CMV) immediate early promoter
>Addgene plasmid #196101 | Lenti HBG site 1-ABE8e | addgene full sequence | sequence record 478296 | Addgene NGS Result
TGATGCGGTTTTGGCAGTACATCAATGGGCGTGGATAGCGGTTTGACTCACGGGGATTTCCAAGTCTCCA
CCCCATTGACGTCAATGGGAGTTTGTTTTGGCACCAAAATCAACGGGACTTTCCAAAATGTCGTAACAAC
TCCGCCCCATTGACGCAAATGGGCGGTAGGCGTGTACGGTGGGAGGTCTATATAAGCAGCGCGTTTTGCC
TGTACTGGGTCTCTCTGGTTAGACCAGATCTGAGCCTGGGAGCTCTCTGGCTAACTAGGGAACCCACTGC
TTAAGCCTCAATAAAGCTTGCCTTGAGTGCTTCAAGTAGTGTGTGCCCGTCTGTTGTGTGACTCTGGTAA
CTAGAGATCCCTCAGACCCTTTTAGTCAGTGTGGAAAATCTCTAGCAGTGGCGCCCGAACAGGGACTTGA
AAGCGAAAGGGAAACCAGAGGAGCTCTCTCGACGCAGGACTCGGCTTGCTGAAGCGCGCACGGCAAGAGG
CGAGGGGCGGCGACTGGTGAGTACGCCAAAAATTTTGACTAGCGGAGGCTAGAAGGAGAGAGATGGGTGC
GAGAGCGTCAGTATTAAGCGGGGGAGAATTAGATCGCGATGGGAAAAAATTCGGTTAAGGCCAGGGGGAA
AGAAAAAATATAAATTAAAACATATAGTATGGGCAAGCAGGGAGCTAGAACGATTCGCAGTTAATCCTGG
CCTGTTAGAAACATCAGAAGGCTGTAGACAAATACTGGGACAGCTACAACCATCCCTTCAGACAGGATCA
GAAGAACTTAGATCATTATATAATACAGTAGCAACCCTCTATTGTGTGCATCAAAGGATAGAGATAAAAG
ACACCAAGGAAGCTTTAGACAAGATAGAGGAAGAGCAAAACAAAAGTAAGACCACCGCACAGCAAGCGGC
CGCTGATCTTCAGACCTGGAGGAGGAGATATGAGGGACAATTGGAGAAGTGAATTATATAAATATAAAGT
AGTAAAAATTGAACCATTAGGAGTAGCACCCACCAAGGCAAAGAGAAGAGTGGTGCAGAGAGAAAAAAGA
GCAGTGGGAATAGGAGCTTTGTTCCTTGGGTTCTTGGGAGCAGCAGGAAGCACTATGGGCGCAGCGTCAA
TGACGCTGACGGTACAGGCCAGACAATTATTGTCTGGTATAGTGCAGCAGCAGAACAATTTGCTGAGGGC
TATTGAGGCGCAACAGCATCTGTTGCAACTCACAGTCTGGGGCATCAAGCAGCTCCAGGCAAGAATCCTG
GCTGTGGAAAGATACCTAAAGGATCAACAGCTCCTGGGGATTTGGGGTTGCTCTGGAAAACTCATTTGCA
CCACTGCTGTGCCTTGGAATGCTAGTTGGAGTAATAAATCTCTGGAACAGATTTGGAATCACACGACCTG
GATGGAGTGGGACAGAGAAATTAACAATTACACAAGCTTAATACACTCCTTAATTGAAGAATCGCAAAAC
CAGCAAGAAAAGAATGAACAAGAATTATTGGAATTAGATAAATGGGCAAGTTTGTGGAATTGGTTTAACA
TAACAAATTGGCTGTGGTATATAAAATTATTCATAATGATAGTAGGAGGCTTGGTAGGTTTAAGAATAGT
TTTTGCTGTACTTTCTATAGTGAATAGAGTTAGGCAGGGATATTCACCATTATCGTTTCAGACCCACCTC
CCAACCCCGAGGGGACCCGACAGGCCCGAAGGAATAGAAGAAGAAGGTGGAGAGAGAGACAGAGACAGAT
CCATTCGATTAGTGAACGGATCGGCACTGCGTGCGCCAATTCTGCAGACAAATGGCAGTATTCATCCACA
ATTTTAAAAGAAAAGGGGGGATTGGGGGGTACAGTGCAGGGGAAAGAATAGTAGACATAATAGCAACAGA
CATACAAACTAAAGAATTACAAAAACAAATTACAAAAATTCAAAATTTTCGGGTTTATTACAGGGACAGC
AGAGATCCAGTTTGGTTAATTAAGAGGGCCTATTTCCCATGATTCCTTCATATTTGCATATACGATACAA
GGCTGTTAGAGAGATAATTAGAATTAATTTGACTGTAAACACAAAGATATTAGTACAAAATACGTGACGT
AGAAAGTAATAATTTCTTGGGTAGTTTGCAGTTTTAAAATTATGTTTTAAAATGGACTATCATATGCTTA
CCGTAACTTGAAAGTATTTCGATTTCTTGGCTTTATATATCTTGTGGAAAGGACGAAACACCGTTGACCA
ATAGCCTTGACAGTTTTAGAGCTAGAAATAGCAAGTTAAAATAAGGCTAGTCCGTTATCAACTTGAAAAA
GTGGCACCGAGTCGGTGCTTTTTTTGGTACCGAATTCGCTAGCTAGGTCTTGAAAGGAGTGGGAATTGGC
TCCGGTGCCCGTCAGTGGGCAGAGCGCACATCGCCCACAGTCCCCGAGAAGTTGGGGGGAGGGGTCGGCA
ATTGATCCGGTGCCTAGAGAAGGTGGCGCGGGGTAAACTGGGAAAGTGATGTCGTGTACTGGCTCCGCCT
TTTTCCCGAGGGTGGGGGAGAACCGTATATAAGTGCAGTAGTCGCCGTGAACGTTCTTTTTCGCAACGGG
TTTGCCGCCAGAACACAGGGGCGCGCCTCTAGAGCGATCGCGCCACCATGAAACGGACAGCCGACGGAAG
CGAGTTCGAGTCACCAAAGAAGAAGCGGAAAGTCTCTGAGGTGGAGTTTTCCCACGAGTACTGGATGAGA
CATGCCCTGACCCTGGCCAAGAGGGCACGGGATGAGAGGGAGGTGCCTGTGGGAGCCGTGCTGGTGCTGA
ACAATAGAGTGATCGGCGAGGGCTGGAACAGAGCCATCGGCCTGCACGACCCAACAGCCCATGCCGAAAT
TATGGCCCTGAGACAGGGCGGCCTGGTCATGCAGAACTACAGACTGATTGACGCCACCCTGTACGTGACA
TTCGAGCCTTGCGTGATGTGCGCCGGCGCCATGATCCACTCTAGGATCGGCCGCGTGGTGTTTGGCGTGA
GGAACTCAAAAAGAGGCGCCGCAGGCTCCCTGATGAACGTGCTGAACTACCCCGGCATGAATCACCGCGT
CGAAATTACCGAGGGAATCCTGGCAGATGAATGTGCCGCCCTGCTGTGCGATTTCTATCGGATGCCTAGA
CAGGTGTTCAATGCTCAGAAGAAGGCCCAGAGCTCCATCAACTCCGGAGGATCTAGCGGAGGCTCCTCTG
GCTCTGAGACACCTGGCACAAGCGAGAGCGCAACACCTGAAAGCAGCGGGGGCAGCAGCGGGGGGTCAGA
CAAGAAGTACAGCATCGGCCTGGCCATCGGCACCAACTCTGTGGGCTGGGCCGTGATCACCGACGAGTAC
AAGGTGCCCAGCAAGAAATTCAAGGTGCTGGGCAACACCGACCGGCACAGCATCAAGAAGAACCTGATCG
GAGCCCTGCTGTTCGACAGCGGCGAAACAGCCGAGGCCACCCGGCTGAAGAGAACCGCCAGAAGAAGATA
CACCAGACGGAAGAACCGGATCTGCTATCTGCAAGAGATCTTCAGCAACGAGATGGCCAAGGTGGACGAC
AGCTTCTTCCACAGACTGGAAGAGTCCTTCCTGGTGGAAGAGGATAAGAAGCACGAGCGGCACCCCATCT
TCGGCAACATCGTGGACGAGGTGGCCTACCACGAGAAGTACCCCACCATCTACCACCTGAGAAAGAAACT
GGTGGACAGCACCGACAAGGCCGACCTGCGGCTGATCTATCTGGCCCTGGCCCACATGATCAAGTTCCGG
GGCCACTTCCTGATCGAGGGCGACCTGAACCCCGACAACAGCGACGTGGACAAGCTGTTCATCCAGCTGG
TGCAGACCTACAACCAGCTGTTCGAGGAAAACCCCATCAACGCCAGCGGCGTGGACGCCAAGGCCATCCT
GTCTGCCAGACTGAGCAAGAGCAGACGGCTGGAAAATCTGATCGCCCAGCTGCCCGGCGAGAAGAAGAAT
GGCCTGTTCGGAAACCTGATTGCCCTGAGCCTGGGCCTGACCCCCAACTTCAAGAGCAACTTCGACCTGG
CCGAGGATGCCAAACTGCAGCTGAGCAAGGACACCTACGACGACGACCTGGACAACCTGCTGGCCCAGAT
CGGCGACCAGTACGCCGACCTGTTTCTGGCCGCCAAGAACCTGTCCGACGCCATCCTGCTGAGCGACATC
CTGAGAGTGAACACCGAGATCACCAAGGCCCCCCTGAGCGCCTCTATGATCAAGAGATACGACGAGCACC
ACCAGGACCTGACCCTGCTGAAAGCTCTCGTGCGGCAGCAGCTGCCTGAGAAGTACAAAGAGATTTTCTT
CGACCAGAGCAAGAACGGCTACGCCGGCTACATTGACGGCGGAGCCAGCCAGGAAGAGTTCTACAAGTTC
ATCAAGCCCATCCTGGAAAAGATGGACGGCACCGAGGAACTGCTCGTGAAGCTGAACAGAGAGGACCTGC
TGCGGAAGCAGCGGACCTTCGACAACGGCAGCATCCCCCACCAGATCCACCTGGGAGAGCTGCACGCCAT
TCTGCGGCGGCAGGAAGATTTTTACCCATTCCTGAAGGACAACCGGGAAAAGATCGAGAAGATCCTGACC
TTCCGCATCCCCTACTACGTGGGCCCTCTGGCCAGGGGAAACAGCAGATTCGCCTGGATGACCAGAAAGA
GCGAGGAAACCATCACCCCCTGGAACTTCGAGGAAGTGGTGGACAAGGGCGCTTCCGCCCAGAGCTTCAT
CGAGCGGATGACCAACTTCGATAAGAACCTGCCCAACGAGAAGGTGCTGCCCAAGCACAGCCTGCTGTAC
GAGTACTTCACCGTGTATAACGAGCTGACCAAAGTGAAATACGTGACCGAGGGAATGAGAAAGCCCGCCT
TCCTGAGCGGCGAGCAGAAAAAGGCCATCGTGGACCTGCTGTTCAAGACCAACCGGAAAGTGACCGTGAA
GCAGCTGAAAGAGGACTACTTCAAGAAAATCGAGTGCTTCGACTCCGTGGAAATCTCCGGCGTGGAAGAT
CGGTTCAACGCCTCCCTGGGCACATACCACGATCTGCTGAAAATTATCAAGGACAAGGACTTCCTGGACA
ATGAGGAAAACGAGGACATTCTGGAAGATATCGTGCTGACCCTGACACTGTTTGAGGACAGAGAGATGAT
CGAGGAACGGCTGAAAACCTATGCCCACCTGTTCGACGACAAAGTGATGAAGCAGCTGAAGCGGCGGAGA
TACACCGGCTGGGGCAGGCTGAGCCGGAAGCTGATCAACGGCATCCGGGACAAGCAGTCCGGCAAGACAA
TCCTGGATTTCCTGAAGTCCGACGGCTTCGCCAACAGAAACTTCATGCAGCTGATCCACGACGACAGCCT
GACCTTTAAAGAGGACATCCAGAAAGCCCAGGTGTCCGGCCAGGGCGATAGCCTGCACGAGCACATTGCC
AATCTGGCCGGCAGCCCCGCCATTAAGAAGGGCATCCTGCAGACAGTGAAGGTGGTGGACGAGCTCGTGA
AAGTGATGGGCCGGCACAAGCCCGAGAACATCGTGATCGAAATGGCCAGAGAGAACCAGACCACCCAGAA
GGGACAGAAGAACAGCCGCGAGAGAATGAAGCGGATCGAAGAGGGCATCAAAGAGCTGGGCAGCCAGATC
CTGAAAGAACACCCCGTGGAAAACACCCAGCTGCAGAACGAGAAGCTGTACCTGTACTACCTGCAGAATG
GGCGGGATATGTACGTGGACCAGGAACTGGACATCAACCGGCTGTCCGACTACGATGTGGACCATATCGT
GCCTCAGAGCTTTCTGAAGGACGACTCCATCGACAACAAGGTGCTGACCAGAAGCGACAAGAACCGGGGC
AAGAGCGACAACGTGCCCTCCGAAGAGGTCGTGAAGAAGATGAAGAACTACTGGCGGCAGCTGCTGAACG
CCAAGCTGATTACCCAGAGAAAGTTCGACAATCTGACCAAGGCCGAGAGAGGCGGCCTGAGCGAACTGGA
TAAGGCCGGCTTCATCAAGAGACAGCTGGTGGAAACCCGGCAGATCACAAAGCACGTGGCACAGATCCTG
GACTCCCGGATGAACACTAAGTACGACGAGAATGACAAGCTGATCCGGGAAGTGAAAGTGATCACCCTGA
AGTCCAAGCTGGTGTCCGATTTCCGGAAGGATTTCCAGTTTTACAAAGTGCGCGAGATCAACAACTACCA
CCACGCCCACGACGCCTACCTGAACGCCGTCGTGGGAACCGCCCTGATCAAAAAGTACCCTAAGCTGGAA
AGCGAGTTCGTGTACGGCGACTACAAGGTGTACGACGTGCGGAAGATGATCGCCAAGAGCGAGCAGGAAA
TCGGCAAGGCTACCGCCAAGTACTTCTTCTACAGCAACATCATGAACTTTTTCAAGACCGAGATTACCCT
GGCCAACGGCGAGATCCGGAAGCGGCCTCTGATCGAGACAAACGGCGAAACCGGGGAGATCGTGTGGGAT
AAGGGCCGGGATTTTGCCACCGTGCGGAAAGTGCTGAGCATGCCCCAAGTGAATATCGTGAAAAAGACCG
AGGTGCAGACAGGCGGCTTCAGCAAAGAGTCTATCCTGCCCAAGAGGAACAGCGATAAGCTGATCGCCAG
AAAGAAGGACTGGGACCCTAAGAAGTACGGCGGCTTCGACAGCCCCACCGTGGCCTATTCTGTGCTGGTG
GTGGCCAAAGTGGAAAAGGGCAAGTCCAAGAAACTGAAGAGTGTGAAAGAGCTGCTGGGGATCACCATCA
TGGAAAGAAGCAGCTTCGAGAAGAATCCCATCGACTTTCTGGAAGCCAAGGGCTACAAAGAAGTGAAAAA
GGACCTGATCATCAAGCTGCCTAAGTACTCCCTGTTCGAGCTGGAAAACGGCCGGAAGAGAATGCTGGCC
TCTGCCGGCGAACTGCAGAAGGGAAACGAACTGGCCCTGCCCTCCAAATATGTGAACTTCCTGTACCTGG
CCAGCCACTATGAGAAGCTGAAGGGCTCCCCCGAGGATAATGAGCAGAAACAGCTGTTTGTGGAACAGCA
CAAGCACTACCTGGACGAGATCATCGAGCAGATCAGCGAGTTCTCCAAGAGAGTGATCCTGGCCGACGCT
AATCTGGACAAAGTGCTGTCCGCCTACAACAAGCACCGGGATAAGCCCATCAGAGAGCAGGCCGAGAATA
TCATCCACCTGTTTACCCTGACCAATCTGGGAGCCCCTGCCGCCTTCAAGTACTTTGACACCACCATCGA
CCGGAAGAGGTACACCAGCACCAAAGAGGTGCTGGACGCCACCCTGATCCACCAGAGCATCACCGGCCTG
TACGAGACACGGATCGACCTGTCTCAGCTGGGAGGCGACAAAAGGCCGGCGGCCACGAAAAAGGCCGGCC
AGGCAAAAAAGAAAAAGGGATCCGGCAGCGGCGCAACAAACTTCTCTCTGCTGAAACAAGCCGGAGATGT
CGAAGAGAATCCTGGACCGCTCGAGATGGTGAGCAAGGGCGAGGAGCTGTTCACCGGGGTGGTGCCCATC
CTGGTCGAGCTGGACGGCGACGTAAACGGCCACAAGTTCAGCGTGTCCGGCGAGGGCGAGGGCGATGCCA
CCTACGGCAAGCTGACCCTGAAGTTCATCTGCACCACCGGCAAGCTGCCCGTGCCCTGGCCCACCCTCGT
GACCACCCTGACCTACGGCGTGCAGTGCTTCAGCCGCTACCCCGACCACATGAAGCAGCACGACTTCTTC
AAGTCCGCCATGCCCGAAGGCTACGTCCAGGAGCGCACCATCTTCTTCAAGGACGACGGCAACTACAAGA
CCCGCGCCGAGGTGAAGTTCGAGGGCGACACCCTGGTGAACCGCATCGAGCTGAAGGGCATCGACTTCAA
GGAGGACGGCAACATCCTGGGGCACAAGCTGGAGTACAACTACAACAGCCACAACGTCTATATCATGGCC
GACAAGCAGAAGAACGGCATCAAGGTGAACTTCAAGATCCGCCACAACATCGAGGACGGCAGCGTGCAGC
TCGCCGACCACTACCAGCAGAACACCCCCATCGGCGACGGCCCCGTGCTGCTGCCCGACAACCACTACCT
GAGCACCCAGTCCGCCCTGAGCAAAGACCCCAACGAGAAGCGCGATCACATGGTCCTGCTGGAGTTCGTG
ACCGCCGCCGGGATCACTCTCGGCATGGACGAGCTGTACAAGTACTCAGATCTGGAGCTCAAGTGAGCTA
GCCTACCGGGTAGGGGAGGCGCTTTTCCCAAGGCAGTCTGGAGCATGCGCTTTAGCAGCCCCGCTGGGCA
CTTGGCGCTACACAAGTGGCCTCTGGCCTCGCACACATTCCACATCCACCGGTAGGCGCCAACCGGCTCC
GTTCTTTGGTGGCCCCTTCGCGCCACCTTCTACTCCTCCCCTAGTCAGGAAGTTCCCCCCCGCCCCGCAG
CTCGCGTCGTGCAGGACGTGACAAATGGAAGTAGCACGTCTCACTAGTCTCGTGCAGATGGACAGCACCG
CTGAGCAATGGAAGCGGGTAGGCCTTTGGGGCAGCGGCCAATAGCAGCTTTGCTCCTTCGCTTTCTGGGC
TCAGAGGCTGGGAAGGGGTGGGTCCGGGGGCGGGCTCAGGGGCGGGCTCAGGGGCGGGGCGGGCGCCCGA
AGGTCCTCCGGAGGCCCGGCATTCTGCACGCTTCAAAAGCGCACGTCTGCCGCGCTGTTCTCCTCTTCCT
CATCTCCGGGCCTTTCGGAATTCGCCACCATGACCGAGTACAAGCCCACGGTGCGCCTCGCCACCCGCGA
CGACGTCCCCAGGGCCGTACGCACCCTCGCCGCCGCGTTCGCCGACTACCCCGCCACGCGCCACACCGTC
GATCCGGACCGCCACATCGAGCGGGTCACCGAGCTGCAAGAACTCTTCCTCACGCGCGTCGGGCTCGACA
TCGGCAAGGTGTGGGTCGCGGACGACGGCGCCGCGGTGGCGGTCTGGACCACGCCGGAGAGCGTCGAAGC
GGGGGCGGTGTTCGCCGAGATCGGCCCGCGCATGGCCGAGTTGAGCGGTTCCCGGCTGGCCGCGCAGCAA
CAGATGGAAGGCCTCCTGGCGCCGCACCGGCCCAAGGAGCCCGCGTGGTTCCTGGCCACCGTCGGAGTCT
CGCCCGACCACCAGGGCAAGGGTCTGGGCAGCGCCGTCGTGCTCCCCGGAGTGGAGGCGGCCGAGCGCGC
CGGGGTGCCCGCCTTCCTGGAGACCTCCGCGCCCCGCAACCTCCCCTTCTACGAGCGGCTCGGCTTCACC
GTCACCGCCGACGTCGAGGTGCCCGAAGGACCGCGCACCTGGTGCATGACCCGCAAGCCCGGTGCCTGAA
CGCGTTAAGTCGACAATCAACCTCTGGATTACAAAATTTGTGAAAGATTGACTGGTATTCTTAACTATGT
TGCTCCTTTTACGCTATGTGGATACGCTGCTTTAATGCCTTTGTATCATGCTATTGCTTCCCGTATGGCT
TTCATTTTCTCCTCCTTGTATAAATCCTGGTTGCTGTCTCTTTATGAGGAGTTGTGGCCCGTTGTCAGGC
AACGTGGCGTGGTGTGCACTGTGTTTGCTGACGCAACCCCCACTGGTTGGGGCATTGCCACCACCTGTCA
GCTCCTTTCCGGGACTTTCGCTTTCCCCCTCCCTATTGCCACGGCGGAACTCATCGCCGCCTGCCTTGCC
CGCTGCTGGACAGGGGCTCGGCTGTTGGGCACTGACAATTCCGTGGTGTTGTCGGGGAAATCATCGTCCT
TTCCTTGGCTGCTCGCCTGTGTTGCCACCTGGATTCTGCGCGGGACGTCCTTCTGCTACGTCCCTTCGGC
CCTCAATCCAGCGGACCTTCCTTCCCGCGGCCTGCTGCCGGCTCTGCGGCCTCTTCCGCGTCTTCGCCTT
CGCCCTCAGACGAGTCGGATCTCCCTTTGGGCCGCCTCCCCGCGTCGACTTTAAGACCAATGACTTACAA
GGCAGCTGTAGATCTTAGCCACTTTTTAAAAGAAAAGGGGGGACTGGAAGGGCTAATTCACTCCCAACGA
AGACAAGATCTGCTTTTTGCTTGTACTGGGTCTCTCTGGTTAGACCAGATCTGAGCCTGGGAGCTCTCTG
GCTAACTAGGGAACCCACTGCTTAAGCCTCAATAAAGCTTGCCTTGAGTGCTTCAAGTAGTGTGTGCCCG
TCTGTTGTGTGACTCTGGTAACTAGAGATCCCTCAGACCCTTTTAGTCAGTGTGGAAAATCTCTAGCAGG
GCCCGTTTAAACCCGCTGATCAGCCTCGACTGTGCCTTCTAGTTGCCAGCCATCTGTTGTTTGCCCCTCC
CCCGTGCCTTCCTTGACCCTGGAAGGTGCCACTCCCACTGTCCTTTCCTAATAAAATGAGGAAATTGCAT
CGCATTGTCTGAGTAGGTGTCATTCTATTCTGGGGGGTGGGGTGGGGCAGGACAGCAAGGGGGAGGATTG
GGAAGACAATAGCAGGCATGCTGGGGATGCGGTGGGCTCTATGGCTTCTGAGGCGGAAAGAACCAGCTGG
GGCTCTAGGGGGTATCCCC
[124 nt withheld, positions 10590-10713]
C
[91 nt withheld, positions 10715-10805]
A
[49 nt withheld, positions 10807-10855]
CCTTTGACGTTGGAGTCCACGTTCTTT
[37 nt withheld, positions 10883-10919]
ACCCTATCTCGGTCTATTCTTTTGATTTATAAGGGATTTTGCCGATTTCGGCCTATTGGTTAAAAAATGA
GCTGATTTAACAAAAATTTAACGCGAATTAATTCTGTGGAATGTGTGTCAGTTAGGGTGTGGAAAGTCCC
CAGGCTCCCCAGCAGGCAGAAGTATGCAAAGCATGCATCTCAATTAGTCAGCAACCAGGTGTGGAAAGTC
CCCAGGCTCCCCAGCAGGCAGAAGTATGCAAAGCATGCATCTCAATTAGTCAGCAACCATAGTCCCGCCC
CTAACTCCGCCCATCCCGCCCCTAACTCCGCCCAGTTCCGCCCATTCTCCGCCCCATGGCTGACTAATTT
TTTTTATTTATGCAGAGGCCGAGGCCGCCTCTGCCTCTGAGCTATTCCAGAAGTAGTGAGGAGGCTTTTT
TGGAGGCCTAGGCTTTTGCAAAAAGCTCCCGGGAGCTTGTATATCCATTTTCGGATCTGATCAGCACGTG
TTGACAATTAATCATCGGCATAGTATATCGGCATAGTATAATACGACAAGGTGAGGAACTAAACCATGGC
CAAGTTGACCAGTGCCGTTCCGGTGCTCACCGCGCGCGACGTCGCCGGAGCGGTCGAGTTCTGGACCGAC
CGGCTCGGGTTCTCCCGGGACTTCGTGGAGGACGACTTCGCCGGTGTGGTCCGGGACGACGTGACCCTGT
TCATCAGCGCGGTCCAGGACCAGGTGGTGCCGGACAACACCCTGGCCTGGGTGTGGGTGCGCGGCCTGGA
CGAGCTGTACGCCGAGTGGTCGGAGGTCGTGTCCACGAACTTCCGGGACGCCTCCGGGCCGGCCATGACC
GAGATCGGCGAGCAGCCGTGGGGGCGGGAGTTCGCCCTGCGCGACCCGGCCGGCAACTGCGTGCACTTCG
TGGCCGAGGAGCAGGACTGACACGTGCTACGAGATTTCGATTCCACCGCCGCCTTCTATGAAAGGTTGGG
CTTCGGAATCGTTTTCCGGGACGCCGGCTGGATGATCCTCCAGCGCGGGGATCTCATGCTGGAGTTCTTC
GCCCACCCCAACTTGTTTATTGCAGCTTATAATGGTTACAAATAAAGCAATAGCATCACAAATTTCACAA
ATAAAGCATTTTTTTCACTGCATTCTAGTTGTGGTTTGTCCAAACTCATCAATGTATCTTATCATGTCTG
TATACCGTCGACCTCTAGCTAGAGCTTGGCGTAATCATGGTCATAGCTGTTTCCTGTGTGAAATTGTTAT
CCGCTCACAATTCCACACAACATACGAGCCGGAAGCATAAAGTGTAAAGCCTGGGGTGCCTAATGAGTGA
GCTAACTCACATTAATTGCGTTGCGCTCACTGCCCGCTTTCCAGTCGGGAAACCTGTCGTGCCAGCTGCA
TTAATGAATCGGCCAACGCGCGGGGAGAGGCGGTTTGCGTATTGGGCGCTCTTCCGCTTCCTCGCTCACT
GACTCGCTGCGCTCGGTCGTTCGGCTGCGGCGAGCGGTATCAGCTCACTCAAAGGCGGTAATACGGTTAT
CCACAGAATCAGGGGATAACGCAGGAAAGAACATGTGAGCAAAAGGCCAGCAAAAGGCCAGGAACCGTAA
AAAGGCCGCGTTGCTGGCGTTTTTCCATAGGCTCCGCCCCCCTGACGAGCATCACAAAAATCGACGCTCA
AGTCAGAGGTGGCGAAACCCGACAGGACTATAAAGATACCAGGCGTTTCCCCCTGGAAGCTCCCTCGTGC
GCTCTCCTGTTCCGACCCTGCCGCTTACCGGATACCTGTCCGCCTTTCTCCCTTCGGGAAGCGTGGCGCT
TTCTCATAGCTCACGCTGTAGGTATCTCAGTTCGGTGTAGGTCGTTCGCTCCAAGCTGGGCTGTGTGCAC
GAACCCCCCGTTCAGCCCGACCGCTGCGCCTTATCCGGTAACTATCGTCTTGAGTCCAACCCGGTAAGAC
ACGACTTATCGCCACTGGCAGCAGCCACTGGTAACAGGATTAGCAGAGCGAGGTATGTAGGCGGTGCTAC
AGAGTTCTTGAAGTGGTGGCCTAACTACGGCTACACTAGAAGAACAGTATTTGGTATCTGCGCTCTGCTG
AAGCCAGTTACCTTCGGAAAAAGAGTTGGTAGCTCTTGATCCGGCAAACAAACCACCGCTGGTAGCGGTG
GTTTTTTTGTTTGCAAGCAGCAGATTACGCGCAGAAAAAAAGGATCTCAAGAAGATCCTTTGATCTTTTC
TACGGGGTCTGACGCTCAGTGGAACGAAAACTCACGTTAAGGGATTTTGGTCATGAGATTATCAAAAAGG
ATCTTCACCTAGATCCTTTTAAATTAAAAATGAAGTTTTAAATCAATCTAAAGTATATATGAGTAAACTT
GGTCTGACAGTTACCAATGCTTAATCAGTGAGGCACCTATCTCAGCGATCTGTCTATTTCGTTCATCCAT
AGTTGCCTGACTCCCCGTCGTGTAGATAACTACGATACGGGAGGGCTTACCATCTGGCCCCAGTGCTGCA
ATGATACCGCGAGACCCACGCTCACCGGCTCCAGATTTATCAGCAATAAACCAGCCAGCCGGAAGGGCCG
AGCGCAGAAGTGGTCCTGCAACTTTATCCGCCTCCATCCAGTCTATTAATTGTTGCCGGGAAGCTAGAGT
AAGTAGTTCGCCAGTTAATAGTTTGCGCAACGTTGTTGCCATTGCTACAGGCATCGTGGTGTCACGCTCG
TCGTTTGGTATGGCTTCATTCAGCTCCGGTTCCCAACGATCAAGGCGAGTTACATGATCCCCCATGTTGT
GCAAAAAAGCGGTTAGCTCCTTCGGTCCTCCGATCGTTGTCAGAAGTAAGTTGGCCGCAGTGTTATCACT
CATGGTTATGGCAGCACTGCATAATTCTCTTACTGTCATGCCATCCGTAAGATGCTTTTCTGTGACTGGT
GAGTACTCAACCAAGTCATTCTGAGAATAGTGTATGCGGCGACCGAGTTGCTCTTGCCCGGCGTCAATAC
GGGATAATACCGCGCCACATAGCAGAACTTTAAAAGTGCTCATCATTGGAAAACGTTCTTCGGGGCGAAA
ACTCTCAAGGATCTTACCGCTGTTGAGATCCAGTTCGATGTAACCCACTCGTGCACCCAACTGATCTTCA
GCATCTTTTACTTTCACCAGCGTTTCTGGGTGAGCAAAAACAGGAAGGCAAAATGCCGCAAAAAAGGGAA
TAAGGGCGACACGGAAATGTTGAATACTCATACTCTTCCTTTTTCAATATTATTGAAGCATTTATCAGGG
TTATTGTCTCATGAGCGGATACATATTTGAATGTATTTAGAAAAATAAACAAATAGGGGTTCCGCGCACA
TTTCCCCGAAAAGTGCCACCTGACGTCGACGGATCGGGAGATCTCCCGATCCCCTATGGTGCACTCTCAG
TACAATCTGCTCTGATGCCGCATAGTTAAGCCAGTATCTGCTCCCTGCTTGTGTGTTGGAGGTCGCTGAG
TAGTGCGCGAGCAAAATTTAAGCTACAACAAGGCAAGGCTTGACCGACAATTGCATGAAGAATCTGCTTA
GGGTTAGGCGTTTTGCGCTGCTTCGCGATGTACGGGCCAGATATACGCGTTGACATTGATTATTGACTAG
TTATTAATAGTAATCAATTACGGGGTCATTAGTTCATAGCCCATATATGGAGTTCCGCGTTACATAACTT
ACGGTAAATGGCCCGCCTGGCTGACCGCCCAACGACCCCCGCCCATTGACGTCAATAATGACGTATGTTC
CCATAGTAACGCCAATAGGGACTTTCCATTGACGTCAATGGGTGGAGTATTTACGGTAAACTGCCCACTT
GGCAGTACATCAAGTGTATCATATGCCAAGTACGCCCCCTATTGACGTCAATGACGGTAAATGGCCCGCC
TGGCATTATGCCCAGTACATGACCTTATGGGACTTTCCTACTTGGCAGTACATCTACGTATTAGTCATCG
CTATTACCATGG
